Addgene plasmid #193704: H1.224.luc
Purpose: Expresses a truncated PolII H1 promoter (H1.244)
Depositing lab: Elena Herrera-Carrillo. Depositing organization: Academic Medical Center, University of Amsterdam. Publication: Engineered mini H1 promoters with dedicated RNA Polymerase II or III activity. Gao Z, van der Velden YU, Fan M, van der Linden CA, Vink M, Herrera-Carrillo E, Berkhout B. J Biol Chem. 2020 Nov 5. pii: S0021-9258(20)00012-5. doi: 10.1074/jbc.RA120.015386. PubMed 33154168.
Backbone
  Vector backbone: pGL3-Basic
  Backbone manufacturer: promega
  Vector type: Mammalian Expression, Luciferase
Growth in bacteria
  Bacterial resistance: Ampicillin, 100 μg/mL
  Growth temperature: 37°C
  Growth strain: DH5alpha
  Copy number: High Copy
Gene/Insert
  Gene/Insert name: Truncated PolIII H1 promoter of 224 nucleotides (H1.224) + N41 fragment
  Species: H. sapiens (human)
  Cloning method: Restriction Enzyme; 5′ cloning site NheI (not destroyed); 3′ cloning site NcoI (not destroyed)
  Sequencing primers: 5′ CTAGCAAAATAGGCTGTCCC
Terms and licenses: Academic/Nonprofit Terms; Industry Terms: Not Available to Industry
How to cite: H1.224.luc was a gift from Elena Herrera-Carrillo (Addgene plasmid # 193704 ; http://n2t.net/addgene:193704 ; RRID:Addgene_193704)
