[The description below was written by a language model from this plasmid's Addgene catalogue record and pLannotate feature annotations shown in this document.]
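Description:
H1.224.luc is a mammalian luciferase reporter plasmid built on the promoterless pGL3-Basic backbone. It is used to measure the transcriptional activity of a shortened human H1 promoter. It is propagated in E. coli as a high-copy plasmid through a ColE1/pUC-type origin and selected with ampicillin through the β-lactamase gene and its bla promoter. An f1 phage origin is also present. The short large T antigen, TcR and lacZα fragments in the feature tables appear to be backbone remnants rather than functional genes.

The insert is a truncated human H1 promoter of 224 nucleotides plus a fragment the record calls N41, whose nature is not explained. It was cloned between the NheI and NcoI sites, directly upstream of the firefly luc+ coding sequence, which is followed by the SV40 polyadenylation signal. Upstream of the promoter, a synthetic poly(A) signal and the α2-globin RNA polymerase II pause site limit read-through transcription from the backbone, so luciferase output reflects the inserted promoter. H1 is classically an RNA polymerase III promoter, but producing a translatable, polyadenylated luciferase mRNA requires Pol II transcription. The reporter is therefore suited to gauging the Pol II activity of this H1 variant, which fits the depositor's work on mini H1 promoters with dedicated Pol II or Pol III activity.

The record has some inconsistencies. The purpose field calls the element a Pol II promoter named "H1.244", while the plasmid name and insert field give a Pol III H1 promoter, H1.224. The two sequence records (5,039 and 5,038 nt) share the same feature set, but the annotated H1 promoter match spans about 215 bp in the repository sequence and only about 90 bp in the depositor sequence.
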