Features (pLannotate 1.2.2; 12 found; start..end, strand, type, name):
    152..242     +  promoter       H1 promoter: human H1 RNA promoter
    308..1960    +  CDS            luciferase: firefly luciferase; luc+; enhanced luc+ version of the luciferase gene
   2001..2122    -  polyA_signal   SV40 poly(A) signal: SV40 polyadenylation signal
   2145..2213    -  CDS            large T antigen (fragment): large T antigen from SV40 (simian virus 40)
   2229..2361    +  CDS            TcR (fragment): tetracycline efflux protein; tet; confers resistance to tetracycline
   2541..3129    -  rep_origin     ori: high-copy-number ColE1/pMB1/pBR322/pUC origin of replication
   3300..4160    -  CDS            AmpR: β-lactamase; bla; confers resistance to ampicillin, carbenicillin, and related antibiotics
   4161..4265    -  promoter       AmpR promoter: bla
   4292..4720    +  rep_origin     f1 ori (sequence partly withheld): f1 bacteriophage origin of replication; arrow indicates direction of (+) strand synthesis
   4752..4819    -  CDS            lacZα (fragment): LacZα fragment of β-galactosidase; lacZ fragment
   4878..4926    +  polyA_signal   poly(A) signal: synthetic polyadenylation signal
   4940..5031    +  misc_feature   pause site: RNA polymerase II transcriptional pause signal from the human α2 globin gene
>Addgene plasmid #193704 | H1.224.luc | depositor full sequence | sequence record 374970 | H1.224.luc sequence 5038 bps
GGTACCGAGCTCTTACGCGTGCTAGCGAACGCTGACGTCATCAACCCGCTCCAAGGAATCGCGGGCCCAG
TGTCACTAGGCGGGAACACCCAGCGCGCGTGCGCCCTGGCAGGAAGATGGCTGTGAGGGACAGGGGAGTG
GCGCCCTGCAAATATTTGCATGTCGCTATGTGTTCTGGGAAATCACCATAAACGTGAAATGTCTTTGGAT
TTGGGAATCTTATAAGTTCTGTATGAGACCACTCTTTCCCATACTCGAGTGTGAAGGGGCAGTAGTAATA
TACCGGTGATCTTTTTTGGAAGCCACCATGGAAGACGCCAAAAACATAAAGAAAGGCCCGGCGCCATTCT
ATCCGCTGGAAGATGGAACCGCTGGAGAGCAACTGCATAAGGCTATGAAGAGATACGCCCTGGTTCCTGG
AACAATTGCTTTTACAGATGCACATATCGAGGTGGACATCACTTACGCTGAGTACTTCGAAATGTCCGTT
CGGTTGGCAGAAGCTATGAAACGATATGGGCTGAATACAAATCACAGAATCGTCGTATGCAGTGAAAACT
CTCTTCAATTCTTTATGCCGGTGTTGGGCGCGTTATTTATCGGAGTTGCAGTTGCGCCCGCGAACGACAT
TTATAATGAACGTGAATTGCTCAACAGTATGGGCATTTCGCAGCCTACCGTGGTGTTCGTTTCCAAAAAG
GGGTTGCAAAAAATTTTGAACGTGCAAAAAAAGCTCCCAATCATCCAAAAAATTATTATCATGGATTCTA
AAACGGATTACCAGGGATTTCAGTCGATGTACACGTTCGTCACATCTCATCTACCTCCCGGTTTTAATGA
ATACGATTTTGTGCCAGAGTCCTTCGATAGGGACAAGACAATTGCACTGATCATGAACTCCTCTGGATCT
ACTGGTCTGCCTAAAGGTGTCGCTCTGCCTCATAGAACTGCCTGCGTGAGATTCTCGCATGCCAGAGATC
CTATTTTTGGCAATCAAATCATTCCGGATACTGCGATTTTAAGTGTTGTTCCATTCCATCACGGTTTTGG
AATGTTTACTACACTCGGATATTTGATATGTGGATTTCGAGTCGTCTTAATGTATAGATTTGAAGAAGAG
CTGTTTCTGAGGAGCCTTCAGGATTACAAGATTCAAAGTGCGCTGCTGGTGCCAACCCTATTCTCCTTCT
TCGCCAAAAGCACTCTGATTGACAAATACGATTTATCTAATTTACACGAAATTGCTTCTGGTGGCGCTCC
CCTCTCTAAGGAAGTCGGGGAAGCGGTTGCCAAGAGGTTCCATCTGCCAGGTATCAGGCAAGGATATGGG
CTCACTGAGACTACATCAGCTATTCTGATTACACCCGAGGGGGATGATAAACCGGGCGCGGTCGGTAAAG
TTGTTCCATTTTTTGAAGCGAAGGTTGTGGATCTGGATACCGGGAAAACGCTGGGCGTTAATCAAAGAGG
CGAACTGTGTGTGAGAGGTCCTATGATTATGTCCGGTTATGTAAACAATCCGGAAGCGACCAACGCCTTG
ATTGACAAGGATGGATGGCTACATTCTGGAGACATAGCTTACTGGGACGAAGACGAACACTTCTTCATCG
TTGACCGCCTGAAGTCTCTGATTAAGTACAAAGGCTATCAGGTGGCTCCCGCTGAATTGGAATCCATCTT
GCTCCAACACCCCAACATCTTCGACGCAGGTGTCGCAGGTCTTCCCGACGATGACGCCGGTGAACTTCCC
GCCGCCGTTGTTGTTTTGGAGCACGGAAAGACGATGACGGAAAAAGAGATCGTGGATTACGTCGCCAGTC
AAGTAACAACCGCGAAAAAGTTGCGCGGAGGAGTTGTGTTTGTGGACGAAGTACCGAAAGGTCTTACCGG
AAAACTCGACGCAAGAAAAATCAGAGAGATCCTCATAAAGGCCAAGAAGGGCGGAAAGATCGCCGTGTAA
TTCTAGAGTCGGGGCGGCCGGCCGCTTCGAGCAGACATGATAAGATACATTGATGAGTTTGGACAAACCA
CAACTAGAATGCAGTGAAAAAAATGCTTTATTTGTGAAATTTGTGATGCTATTGCTTTATTTGTAACCAT
TATAAGCTGCAATAAACAAGTTAACAACAACAATTGCATTCATTTTATGTTTCAGGTTCAGGGGGAGGTG
TGGGAGGTTTTTTAAAGCAAGTAAAACCTCTACAAATGTGGTAAAATCGATAAGGATCCGTCGACCGATG
CCCTTGAGAGCCTTCAACCCAGTCAGCTCCTTCCGGTGGGCGCGGGGCATGACTATCGTCGCCGCACTTA
TGACTGTCTTCTTTATCATGCAACTCGTAGGACAGGTGCCGGCAGCGCTCTTCCGCTTCCTCGCTCACTG
ACTCGCTGCGCTCGGTCGTTCGGCTGCGGCGAGCGGTATCAGCTCACTCAAAGGCGGTAATACGGTTATC
CACAGAATCAGGGGATAACGCAGGAAAGAACATGTGAGCAAAAGGCCAGCAAAAGGCCAGGAACCGTAAA
AAGGCCGCGTTGCTGGCGTTTTTCCATAGGCTCCGCCCCCCTGACGAGCATCACAAAAATCGACGCTCAA
GTCAGAGGTGGCGAAACCCGACAGGACTATAAAGATACCAGGCGTTTCCCCCTGGAAGCTCCCTCGTGCG
CTCTCCTGTTCCGACCCTGCCGCTTACCGGATACCTGTCCGCCTTTCTCCCTTCGGGAAGCGTGGCGCTT
TCTCATAGCTCACGCTGTAGGTATCTCAGTTCGGTGTAGGTCGTTCGCTCCAAGCTGGGCTGTGTGCACG
AACCCCCCGTTCAGCCCGACCGCTGCGCCTTATCCGGTAACTATCGTCTTGAGTCCAACCCGGTAAGACA
CGACTTATCGCCACTGGCAGCAGCCACTGGTAACAGGATTAGCAGAGCGAGGTATGTAGGCGGTGCTACA
GAGTTCTTGAAGTGGTGGCCTAACTACGGCTACACTAGAAGAACAGTATTTGGTATCTGCGCTCTGCTGA
AGCCAGTTACCTTCGGAAAAAGAGTTGGTAGCTCTTGATCCGGCAAACAAACCACCGCTGGTAGCGGTGG
TTTTTTTGTTTGCAAGCAGCAGATTACGCGCAGAAAAAAAGGATCTCAAGAAGATCCTTTGATCTTTTCT
ACGGGGTCTGACGCTCAGTGGAACGAAAACTCACGTTAAGGGATTTTGGTCATGAGATTATCAAAAAGGA
TCTTCACCTAGATCCTTTTAAATTAAAAATGAAGTTTTAAATCAATCTAAAGTATATATGAGTAAACTTG
GTCTGACAGTTACCAATGCTTAATCAGTGAGGCACCTATCTCAGCGATCTGTCTATTTCGTTCATCCATA
GTTGCCTGACTCCCCGTCGTGTAGATAACTACGATACGGGAGGGCTTACCATCTGGCCCCAGTGCTGCAA
TGATACCGCGAGACCCACGCTCACCGGCTCCAGATTTATCAGCAATAAACCAGCCAGCCGGAAGGGCCGA
GCGCAGAAGTGGTCCTGCAACTTTATCCGCCTCCATCCAGTCTATTAATTGTTGCCGGGAAGCTAGAGTA
AGTAGTTCGCCAGTTAATAGTTTGCGCAACGTTGTTGCCATTGCTACAGGCATCGTGGTGTCACGCTCGT
CGTTTGGTATGGCTTCATTCAGCTCCGGTTCCCAACGATCAAGGCGAGTTACATGATCCCCCATGTTGTG
CAAAAAAGCGGTTAGCTCCTTCGGTCCTCCGATCGTTGTCAGAAGTAAGTTGGCCGCAGTGTTATCACTC
ATGGTTATGGCAGCACTGCATAATTCTCTTACTGTCATGCCATCCGTAAGATGCTTTTCTGTGACTGGTG
AGTACTCAACCAAGTCATTCTGAGAATAGTGTATGCGGCGACCGAGTTGCTCTTGCCCGGCGTCAATACG
GGATAATACCGCGCCACATAGCAGAACTTTAAAAGTGCTCATCATTGGAAAACGTTCTTCGGGGCGAAAA
CTCTCAAGGATCTTACCGCTGTTGAGATCCAGTTCGATGTAACCCACTCGTGCACCCAACTGATCTTCAG
CATCTTTTACTTTCACCAGCGTTTCTGGGTGAGCAAAAACAGGAAGGCAAAATGCCGCAAAAAAGGGAAT
AAGGGCGACACGGAAATGTTGAATACTCATACTCTTCCTTTTTCAATATTATTGAAGCATTTATCAGGGT
TATTGTCTCATGAGCGGATACATATTTGAATGTATTTAGAAAAATAAACAAATAGGGGTTCCGCGCACAT
TTCCCCGAAAAGTGCCACCTG
[124 nt withheld, positions 4292-4415]
C
[91 nt withheld, positions 4417-4507]
A
[49 nt withheld, positions 4509-4557]
CCTTTGACGTTGGAGTCCACGTTCTTT
[37 nt withheld, positions 4585-4621]
ACCCTATCTCGGTCTATTCTTTTGATTTATAAGGGATTTTGCCGATTTCGGCCTATTGGTTAAAAAATGA
GCTGATTTAACAAAAATTTAACGCGAATTTTAACAAAATATTAACGCTTACAATTTGCCATTCGCCATTC
AGGCTGCGCAACTGTTGGGAAGGGCGATCGGTGCGGGCCTCTTCGCTATTACGCCAGCCCAAGCTACCAT
GATAAGTAAGTAATATTAAGGTACGGGAGGTACTTGGAGCGGCCGCAATAAAATATCTTTATTTTCATTA
CATCTGTGTGTTGGTTTTTTGTGTGAATCGATAGTACTAACATACGCTCTCCATCAAAACAAAACGAAAC
AAAACAAACTAGCAAAATAGGCTGTCCCCAGTGCAAGTGCAGGTGCCAGAACATTTCTCTATCGATA
