Features (pLannotate 1.2.2; 12 found; start..end, strand, type, name):
     71..285     +  promoter       H1 promoter: human H1 RNA promoter
    335..1987    +  CDS            luciferase: firefly luciferase; luc+; enhanced luc+ version of the luciferase gene
   2028..2149    -  polyA_signal   SV40 poly(A) signal: SV40 polyadenylation signal
   2172..2240    -  CDS            large T antigen (fragment): large T antigen from SV40 (simian virus 40)
   2256..2388    +  CDS            TcR (fragment): tetracycline efflux protein; tet; confers resistance to tetracycline
   2568..3156    -  rep_origin     ori: high-copy-number ColE1/pMB1/pBR322/pUC origin of replication
   3327..4187    -  CDS            AmpR: β-lactamase; bla; confers resistance to ampicillin, carbenicillin, and related antibiotics
   4188..4292    -  promoter       AmpR promoter: bla
   4319..4747    +  rep_origin     f1 ori (sequence partly withheld): f1 bacteriophage origin of replication; arrow indicates direction of (+) strand synthesis
   4779..4846    -  CDS            lacZα (fragment): LacZα fragment of β-galactosidase; lacZ fragment
   4905..4953    +  polyA_signal   poly(A) signal: synthetic polyadenylation signal
   4967..19      +  misc_feature   pause site (across the origin): RNA polymerase II transcriptional pause signal from the human α2 globin gene
>Addgene plasmid #193704 | H1.224.luc | addgene full sequence | sequence record 380665 | Addgene NGS Result
GGTGCCAGAACATTTCTCTATCGATAGGTACCGAGCTCTTACGCGTGCTAGCCCGGGCTCGAGACTAGAC
GAACGCTGACGTCATCAACCCGCTCCAAGGAATCGCGGGCCCAGTGTCACTAGGCGGGAACACCCAGCGC
GCGTGCGCCCTGGCAGGAAGATGGCTGTGAGGGACAGGGGAGTGGCGCCCTGCAATATTTGCATGTCGCT
ATGTGTTCTGGGAAATCACCATAAACGTGAAATGTCTTTGGATTTGGGAATCTTATAAGTTCTGTATGAG
ACCACTCTTTCCCGATATCAAGCTTGGCATTCCGGTACTGTTGGTAAAGCCACCATGGAAGACGCCAAAA
ACATAAAGAAAGGCCCGGCGCCATTCTATCCGCTGGAAGATGGAACCGCTGGAGAGCAACTGCATAAGGC
TATGAAGAGATACGCCCTGGTTCCTGGAACAATTGCTTTTACAGATGCACATATCGAGGTGGACATCACT
TACGCTGAGTACTTCGAAATGTCCGTTCGGTTGGCAGAAGCTATGAAACGATATGGGCTGAATACAAATC
ACAGAATCGTCGTATGCAGTGAAAACTCTCTTCAATTCTTTATGCCGGTGTTGGGCGCGTTATTTATCGG
AGTTGCAGTTGCGCCCGCGAACGACATTTATAATGAACGTGAATTGCTCAACAGTATGGGCATTTCGCAG
CCTACCGTGGTGTTCGTTTCCAAAAAGGGGTTGCAAAAAATTTTGAACGTGCAAAAAAAGCTCCCAATCA
TCCAAAAAATTATTATCATGGATTCTAAAACGGATTACCAGGGATTTCAGTCGATGTACACGTTCGTCAC
ATCTCATCTACCTCCCGGTTTTAATGAATACGATTTTGTGCCAGAGTCCTTCGATAGGGACAAGACAATT
GCACTGATCATGAACTCCTCTGGATCTACTGGTCTGCCTAAAGGTGTCGCTCTGCCTCATAGAACTGCCT
GCGTGAGATTCTCGCATGCCAGAGATCCTATTTTTGGCAATCAAATCATTCCGGATACTGCGATTTTAAG
TGTTGTTCCATTCCATCACGGTTTTGGAATGTTTACTACACTCGGATATTTGATATGTGGATTTCGAGTC
GTCTTAATGTATAGATTTGAAGAAGAGCTGTTTCTGAGGAGCCTTCAGGATTACAAGATTCAAAGTGCGC
TGCTGGTGCCAACCCTATTCTCCTTCTTCGCCAAAAGCACTCTGATTGACAAATACGATTTATCTAATTT
ACACGAAATTGCTTCTGGTGGCGCTCCCCTCTCTAAGGAAGTCGGGGAAGCGGTTGCCAAGAGGTTCCAT
CTGCCAGGTATCAGGCAAGGATATGGGCTCACTGAGACTACATCAGCTATTCTGATTACACCCGAGGGGG
ATGATAAACCGGGCGCGGTCGGTAAAGTTGTTCCATTTTTTGAAGCGAAGGTTGTGGATCTGGATACCGG
GAAAACGCTGGGCGTTAATCAAAGAGGCGAACTGTGTGTGAGAGGTCCTATGATTATGTCCGGTTATGTA
AACAATCCGGAAGCGACCAACGCCTTGATTGACAAGGATGGATGGCTACATTCTGGAGACATAGCTTACT
GGGACGAAGACGAACACTTCTTCATCGTTGACCGCCTGAAGTCTCTGATTAAGTACAAAGGCTATCAGGT
GGCTCCCGCTGAATTGGAATCCATCTTGCTCCAACACCCCAACATCTTCGACGCAGGTGTCGCAGGTCTT
CCCGACGATGACGCCGGTGAACTTCCCGCCGCCGTTGTTGTTTTGGAGCACGGAAAGACGATGACGGAAA
AAGAGATCGTGGATTACGTCGCCAGTCAAGTAACAACCGCGAAAAAGTTGCGCGGAGGAGTTGTGTTTGT
GGACGAAGTACCGAAAGGTCTTACCGGAAAACTCGACGCAAGAAAAATCAGAGAGATCCTCATAAAGGCC
AAGAAGGGCGGAAAGATCGCCGTGTAATTCTAGAGTCGGGGCGGCCGGCCGCTTCGAGCAGACATGATAA
GATACATTGATGAGTTTGGACAAACCACAACTAGAATGCAGTGAAAAAAATGCTTTATTTGTGAAATTTG
TGATGCTATTGCTTTATTTGTAACCATTATAAGCTGCAATAAACAAGTTAACAACAACAATTGCATTCAT
TTTATGTTTCAGGTTCAGGGGGAGGTGTGGGAGGTTTTTTAAAGCAAGTAAAACCTCTACAAATGTGGTA
AAATCGATAAGGATCCGTCGACCGATGCCCTTGAGAGCCTTCAACCCAGTCAGCTCCTTCCGGTGGGCGC
GGGGCATGACTATCGTCGCCGCACTTATGACTGTCTTCTTTATCATGCAACTCGTAGGACAGGTGCCGGC
AGCGCTCTTCCGCTTCCTCGCTCACTGACTCGCTGCGCTCGGTCGTTCGGCTGCGGCGAGCGGTATCAGC
TCACTCAAAGGCGGTAATACGGTTATCCACAGAATCAGGGGATAACGCAGGAAAGAACATGTGAGCAAAA
GGCCAGCAAAAGGCCAGGAACCGTAAAAAGGCCGCGTTGCTGGCGTTTTTCCATAGGCTCCGCCCCCCTG
ACGAGCATCACAAAAATCGACGCTCAAGTCAGAGGTGGCGAAACCCGACAGGACTATAAAGATACCAGGC
GTTTCCCCCTGGAAGCTCCCTCGTGCGCTCTCCTGTTCCGACCCTGCCGCTTACCGGATACCTGTCCGCC
TTTCTCCCTTCGGGAAGCGTGGCGCTTTCTCATAGCTCACGCTGTAGGTATCTCAGTTCGGTGTAGGTCG
TTCGCTCCAAGCTGGGCTGTGTGCACGAACCCCCCGTTCAGCCCGACCGCTGCGCCTTATCCGGTAACTA
TCGTCTTGAGTCCAACCCGGTAAGACACGACTTATCGCCACTGGCAGCAGCCACTGGTAACAGGATTAGC
AGAGCGAGGTATGTAGGCGGTGCTACAGAGTTCTTGAAGTGGTGGCCTAACTACGGCTACACTAGAAGAA
CAGTATTTGGTATCTGCGCTCTGCTGAAGCCAGTTACCTTCGGAAAAAGAGTTGGTAGCTCTTGATCCGG
CAAACAAACCACCGCTGGTAGCGGTGGTTTTTTTGTTTGCAAGCAGCAGATTACGCGCAGAAAAAAAGGA
TCTCAAGAAGATCCTTTGATCTTTTCTACGGGGTCTGACGCTCAGTGGAACGAAAACTCACGTTAAGGGA
TTTTGGTCATGAGATTATCAAAAAGGATCTTCACCTAGATCCTTTTAAATTAAAAATGAAGTTTTAAATC
AATCTAAAGTATATATGAGTAAACTTGGTCTGACAGTTACCAATGCTTAATCAGTGAGGCACCTATCTCA
GCGATCTGTCTATTTCGTTCATCCATAGTTGCCTGACTCCCCGTCGTGTAGATAACTACGATACGGGAGG
GCTTACCATCTGGCCCCAGTGCTGCAATGATACCGCGAGACCCACGCTCACCGGCTCCAGATTTATCAGC
AATAAACCAGCCAGCCGGAAGGGCCGAGCGCAGAAGTGGTCCTGCAACTTTATCCGCCTCCATCCAGTCT
ATTAATTGTTGCCGGGAAGCTAGAGTAAGTAGTTCGCCAGTTAATAGTTTGCGCAACGTTGTTGCCATTG
CTACAGGCATCGTGGTGTCACGCTCGTCGTTTGGTATGGCTTCATTCAGCTCCGGTTCCCAACGATCAAG
GCGAGTTACATGATCCCCCATGTTGTGCAAAAAAGCGGTTAGCTCCTTCGGTCCTCCGATCGTTGTCAGA
AGTAAGTTGGCCGCAGTGTTATCACTCATGGTTATGGCAGCACTGCATAATTCTCTTACTGTCATGCCAT
CCGTAAGATGCTTTTCTGTGACTGGTGAGTACTCAACCAAGTCATTCTGAGAATAGTGTATGCGGCGACC
GAGTTGCTCTTGCCCGGCGTCAATACGGGATAATACCGCGCCACATAGCAGAACTTTAAAAGTGCTCATC
ATTGGAAAACGTTCTTCGGGGCGAAAACTCTCAAGGATCTTACCGCTGTTGAGATCCAGTTCGATGTAAC
CCACTCGTGCACCCAACTGATCTTCAGCATCTTTTACTTTCACCAGCGTTTCTGGGTGAGCAAAAACAGG
AAGGCAAAATGCCGCAAAAAAGGGAATAAGGGCGACACGGAAATGTTGAATACTCATACTCTTCCTTTTT
CAATATTATTGAAGCATTTATCAGGGTTATTGTCTCATGAGCGGATACATATTTGAATGTATTTAGAAAA
ATAAACAAATAGGGGTTCCGCGCACATTTCCCCGAAAAGTGCCACCTG
[124 nt withheld, positions 4319-4442]
C
[91 nt withheld, positions 4444-4534]
A
[49 nt withheld, positions 4536-4584]
CCTTTGACGTTGGAGTCCACGTTCTTT
[37 nt withheld, positions 4612-4648]
ACCCTATCTCGGTCTATTCTTTTGATTTATAAGGGATTTTGCCGATTTCGGCCTATTGGTTAAAAAATGA
GCTGATTTAACAAAAATTTAACGCGAATTTTAACAAAATATTAACGCTTACAATTTGCCATTCGCCATTC
AGGCTGCGCAACTGTTGGGAAGGGCGATCGGTGCGGGCCTCTTCGCTATTACGCCAGCCCAAGCTACCAT
GATAAGTAAGTAATATTAAGGTACGGGAGGTACTTGGAGCGGCCGCAATAAAATATCTTTATTTTCATTA
CATCTGTGTGTTGGTTTTTTGTGTGAATCGATAGTACTAACATACGCTCTCCATCAAAACAAAACGAAAC
AAAACAAACTAGCAAAATAGGCTGTCCCCAGTGCAAGTGCA
